Addgene plasmid #157264: pD649-HAsp-TNFSF11-COMP5AP-AviTag-9xHis
Purpose: Mammalian expression of cell-surface protein extracellular domain fused to COMP5AP-AviTag-9xHis. Protein is secreted from cells.
Depositing lab: Chris Garcia. Depositing organization: Stanford University. Publication: A Human IgSF Cell-Surface Interactome Reveals a Complex Network of Protein-Protein Interactions. Wojtowicz WM, Vielmetter J, Fernandes RA, Siepe DH, Eastman CL, Chisholm GB, Cox S, Klock H, Anderson PW, Rue SM, Miller JJ, Glaser SM, Bragstad ML, Vance J, Lam AW, Lesley SA, Zinn K, Garcia KC. Cell. 2020 Aug 20;182(4):1027-1043.e17. doi: 10.1016/j.cell.2020.07.025. PubMed 32822567.
Backbone
  Vector backbone: pD649
  Backbone size w/o insert (bp): 7153
  Vector type: Mammalian Expression
Growth in bacteria
  Bacterial resistance: Ampicillin, 100 μg/mL
  Growth temperature: 37°C
  Growth strain: DH5alpha
  Copy number: High Copy
Gene/Insert
  Gene/Insert name: TNFSF11 (alt name: TNF11)
  Species: H. sapiens (human)
  Insert size (bp): 747
  Entrez Gene: TNFSF11 (a.k.a. CD254, ODF, OPGL, OPTB2, RANKL, TNLG6B, TRANCE, hRANKL2, sOdf)
  Promoter: CMV/SP6
  Tag / fusion protein: COMP5AP-AviTag-9xHis (C terminal on backbone)
  Cloning method: Restriction Enzyme; 5′ cloning site GCGGCCGC (not destroyed); 3′ cloning site GGCGCGCC (not destroyed)
  Sequencing primers: 5′ ATTTAGGTGACACTATAG; 3′ CGTCGCACTCCATCACGGTG
Resource information
  A portion of this plasmid was derived from a plasmid made by: synthesis by ThermoFisher
Terms and licenses: Academic/Nonprofit Terms; Industry Terms: Not Available to Industry
Depositor comments: Some plasmids in this collection may have an IS4-like element ISVsa5 family transposase upstream of the CMV promoter.
How to cite: pD649-HAsp-TNFSF11-COMP5AP-AviTag-9xHis was a gift from Chris Garcia (Addgene plasmid # 157264 ; http://n2t.net/addgene:157264 ; RRID:Addgene_157264)
