[The description below was written by a language model from this plasmid's Addgene catalogue record and pLannotate feature annotations shown in this document.]
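Description:
pD649-HAsp-TNFSF11-COMP5AP-AviTag-9xHis is a mammalian expression plasmid built on the pD649 backbone for secreted production of the extracellular domain of human TNFSF11 (RANKL/TRANCE/OPGL) as a multimerised, enzyme-tagged fusion protein. It is propagated in E. coli as a high-copy plasmid through a ColE1/pUC-type origin and selected with ampicillin via the β-lactamase gene. Small annotated fragments of KanR, lacZα, an rrnB terminator and f1 ori appear to be backbone remnants rather than functional parts. The depositor notes that some plasmids in this collection may carry an IS4-like transposase element upstream of the CMV promoter.

Expression is driven by the CMV immediate-early enhancer and promoter, followed by a fragment of CMV intron A and an SP6 promoter just ahead of the coding region. The open reading frame begins with a signal peptide, named HAsp in the construct name and annotated by similarity as an IgH signal sequence fragment, which directs the protein into the secretory pathway. The TNFSF11 ectodomain sits between preserved NotI and AscI sites. It is fused at its C terminus to the coiled-coil region of rat cartilage oligomeric matrix protein, which assembles into pentamers, and then to human placental alkaline phosphatase. An AviTag for enzymatic biotinylation and a polyhistidine tag follow (9xHis by name, annotated as 8xHis), and a bGH polyadenylation signal ends the unit. A separate SV40/EM7-driven cassette carries a puromycin N-acetyltransferase sequence, offering a possible mammalian selection marker.

Pentamerisation raises binding avidity and the phosphatase provides an enzymatic readout. This suits the construct to use as a soluble probe for detecting weak extracellular receptor–ligand interactions, consistent with the associated human cell-surface interactome screen.
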