Features (pLannotate 1.2.2; 24 found; start..end, strand, type, name):
    119..143     -  CDS            KanR (fragment): aminoglycoside phosphotransferase; aph(3')-Ia; confers resistance to kanamycin
    254..842     +  rep_origin     ori: high-copy-number ColE1/pMB1/pBR322/pUC origin of replication
   1067..1084    +  terminator     rrnB T2 terminator (fragment): transcription terminator T2 from the E. coli rrnB gene
   1109..1128    -  CDS            lacZα (fragment): LacZα fragment of β-galactosidase; lacZ fragment
   1584..1600    +  protein_bind   lac operator: The lac repressor binds to the lac operator to inhibit transcription in E. coli. This inhibition can be relieved by adding lactose or isopropyl-β-D-thiogalactopyranoside (IPTG). lac repressor encoded by lacI
   1843..2146    +  enhancer       CMV enhancer: human cytomegalovirus immediate early enhancer
   2147..2350    +  promoter       CMV promoter: human cytomegalovirus (CMV) immediate early promoter
   2486..2529    +  intron         CMV intron (fragment): modified intron A from human cytomegalovirus
   2581..2599    +  promoter       SP6 promoter: promoter for bacteriophage SP6 RNA polymerase
   2603..2640    +  CDS            IgH signal sequence (fragment): signal sequence from the mouse immunoglobulin heavy chain variable region
   2677..3495    +  CDS            TNFSF11 (fragment): TNF11_HUMAN - Also known as OPGL, RANKL, TRANCE. Experimental evidence at protein level: Swiss-Prot protein existence level 1. Cytokine that binds to TNFRSF11B/OPG and to TNFRSF11A/RANK. Osteoclast differentiation and activation factor. Augments the ability of dendritic cells to stimulate naive T-cell proliferation. May be an important regulator of interactions between T-cells and dendritic cells and may play a role in the regulation of the T-cell-dependent immune response. May also play an important role in enhanced bone-resorption in humoral hypercalcemia of malignancy (PubMed:22664871). Ind
   3592..3771    +  CDS            Comp (fragment): COMP_RAT - Experimental evidence at protein level: Swiss-Prot protein existence level 1. May play a role in the structural integrity of cartilage via its interaction with other extracellular matrix proteins such as the collagens and fibronectin. Can mediate the interaction of chondrocytes with the cartilage extracellular matrix through interaction with cell surface integrin receptors. Could play a role in the pathogenesis of osteoarthritis. Potent suppressor of apoptosis in both primary chondrocytes and transformed cells. Suppresses apoptosis by blocking the activation of caspase-3 and by indu
   3759..5211    +  CDS            SEAP (fragment): secreted alkaline phosphatase from human placenta The natural enzyme has a C-terminal transmembrane sequence that is replaced by a GPI anchor.
   5236..5277    +  CDS            AviTag™ (fragment): peptide tag that allows for enzymatic biotinylation
   5281..5304    +  CDS            8xHis: 8xHis affinity tag
   5450..5561    +  polyA_signal   bGH poly(A) signal: bovine growth hormone polyadenylation signal
   5562..5670    +  rep_origin     f1 ori (fragment): f1 bacteriophage origin of replication; arrow indicates direction of (+) strand synthesis
   5684..6013    +  promoter       SV40 promoter: SV40 enhancer and early promoter
   6061..6108    +  promoter       EM7 promoter: synthetic bacterial promoter&nbsp
   6127..6726    +  CDS            PuroR (fragment): puromycin N-acetyltransferase; pac from Streptomyces; confers resistance to puromycin
   6736..6861    +  CDS            ble (fragment): BLE_KLEPN - Experimental evidence at protein level: Swiss-Prot protein existence level 1. Binding protein with a strong affinity to the bleomycin family of antibiotics. Binds to CL990; an antimitotic-antibiotic compound. From Klebsiella pneumoniae.
   6856..6977    +  polyA_signal   SV40 poly(A) signal: SV40 polyadenylation signal
   7030..7890    -  CDS            AmpR: β-lactamase; bla; confers resistance to ampicillin, carbenicillin, and related antibiotics
   7893..89      -  promoter       AmpR promoter (fragment) (across the origin): bla
>Addgene plasmid #157264 | pD649-HAsp-TNFSF11-COMP5AP-AviTag-9xHis | depositor full sequence | sequence record 303637 | Full Sequence
TTTCAATATTATTGAAGCATTTATCAGGGTTATTGTCTCATGAGCGGATACATATTTGAATGTATTTAGA
AAAATAAACAAATAGGGGTCAGTGTTACAACCAATTAACCAATTCTGAACATTATCGCGAGCCCATTTAT
ACCTGAATATGGCTCATAACACCCCTTGCTCATGACCAAAATCCCTTAACGTGAGTTACGCGCGCGTCGT
TCCACTGAGCGTCAGACCCCGTAGAAAAGATCAAAGGATCTTCTTGAGATCCTTTTTTTCTGCGCGTAAT
CTGCTGCTTGCAAACAAAAAAACCACCGCTACCAGCGGTGGTTTGTTTGCCGGATCAAGAGCTACCAACT
CTTTTTCCGAAGGTAACTGGCTTCAGCAGAGCGCAGATACCAAATACTGTTCTTCTAGTGTAGCCGTAGT
TAGCCCACCACTTCAAGAACTCTGTAGCACCGCCTACATACCTCGCTCTGCTAATCCTGTTACCAGTGGC
TGCTGCCAGTGGCGATAAGTCGTGTCTTACCGGGTTGGACTCAAGACGATAGTTACCGGATAAGGCGCAG
CGGTCGGGCTGAACGGGGGGTTCGTGCACACAGCCCAGCTTGGAGCGAACGACCTACACCGAACTGAGAT
ACCTACAGCGTGAGCTATGAGAAAGCGCCACGCTTCCCGAAGGGAGAAAGGCGGACAGGTATCCGGTAAG
CGGCAGGGTCGGAACAGGAGAGCGCACGAGGGAGCTTCCAGGGGGAAACGCCTGGTATCTTTATAGTCCT
GTCGGGTTTCGCCACCTCTGACTTGAGCGTCGATTTTTGTGATGCTCGTCAGGGGGGCGGAGCCTATGGA
AAAACGCCAGCAACGCGGCCTTTTTACGGTTCCTGGCCTTTTGCTGGCCTTTTGCTCACATGTTCTTTCC
TGCGTTATCCCCTGATTCTGTGGATAACCGTATTACCGCCTTTGAGTGAGCTGATACCGCTCGCCGCAGC
CGAACGACCGAGCGCAGCGAGTCAGTGAGCGAGGAAGCGGAAGGCGAGAGTAGGGAACTGCCAGGCATCA
AACTAAGCAGAAGGCCCCTGACGGATGGCCTTTTTGCGTTTCTACAAACTCTTTCTGTGTTGTAAAACGA
CGGCCAGTCTTAAGCTCGGGCCCCCTGGGCGGTTCTGATAACGAGTAATCGTTAATCCGCAAATAACGTA
AAAACCCGCTTCGGCGGGTTTTTTTATGGGGGGAGTTTAGGGAAAGAGCATTTGTCAGAATATTTAAGGG
CGCCTGTCACTTTGCTTGATATATGAGAATTATTTAACCTTATAAATGAGAAAAAAGCAACGCACTTTAA
ATAAGATACGTTGCTTTTTCGATTGATGAACACCTATAATTAAACTATTCATCTATTATTTATGATTTTT
TGTATATACAATATTTCTAGTTTGTTAAAGAGAATTAAGAAAATAAATCTCGAAAATAATAAAGGGAAAA
TCAGTTTTTGATATCAAAATTATACATGTCAACGATAATACAAAATATAATACAAACTATAAGATGTTAT
CAGTATTTATTATCATTTAGAATAAATTTTGTGTCGCCCTTAATTGTGAGCGGATAACAATTACGAGCTT
CATGCACAGTGGCGTTGACTCAATATTGGCCATTAGCCATATTATTCATTGGTTATATAGCATAAATCAA
TATTGGCTATTGGCCATTGCATACGTTGTATCTATATCATAATATGTACATTTATATTGGCTCATGTCCA
ATATGACCGCCATGTTGGCATTGATTATTGACTAGTTATTAATAGTAATCAATTACGGGGTCATTAGTTC
ATAGCCCATATATGGAGTTCCGCGTTACATAACTTACGGTAAATGGCCCGCCTGGCTGACCGCCCAACGA
CCCCCGCCCATTGACGTCAATAATGACGTATGTTCCCATAGTAACGCCAATAGGGACTTTCCATTGACGT
CAATGGGTGGAGTATTTACGGTAAACTGCCCACTTGGCAGTACATCAAGTGTATCATATGCCAAGTACGC
CCCCTATTGACGTCAATGACGGTAAATGGCCCGCCTGGCATTATGCCCAGTACATGACCTTATGGGACTT
TCCTACTTGGCAGTACATCTACGTATTAGTCATCGCTATTACCATGGTGATGCGGTTTTGGCAGTACATC
AATGGGCGTGGATAGCGGTTTGACTCACGGGGATTTCCAAGTCTCCACCCCATTGACGTCAATGGGAGTT
TGTTTTGGCACCAAAATCAACGGGACTTTCCAAAATGTCGTAACAACTCCGCCCCATTGACGCAAATGGG
CGGTAGGCGTGTACGGTGGGAGGTCTATATAAGCAGAGCTCGTTTAGTGAACCGTCAGATCGCCTGGAGA
CGCCATCCACGCTGTTTTGACCTCCATAGAAGACACCGGGACCGATCCAGCCTCCGCGGCCGGGAACGGT
GCATTGGAACGCGGATTCCCCGTGCCAAGAGTGACGTAAGTACCGCCTATAGAGTCTATAGGCCCACCCC
CTTGGCTTCGTTAGAACGCGGCTACAATTAATACATAACCTTATGTATCATACACATACGATTTAGGTGA
CACTATAGAATAACATCCACTTTGCCTTTCTCTCCACAGGTGTCCACTCCCAGGTCCAACTGCACCTCGG
TTCTATCGAAAACGCGCCTGCTAGCGCCACCATGAAGACCATCATTGCCCTGAGCTACATCTTCTGCCTG
GTGTTCGCTGCGGCCGCCTACTTTAGAGCCCAGATGGACCCCAACAGAATCAGCGAGGATGGCACCCACT
GCATCTACAGAATCCTGAGACTGCACGAGAACGCCGACTTCCAGGACACCACACTGGAAAGCCAGGATAC
CAAGCTGATCCCCGACAGCTGCAGACGGATCAAACAGGCTTTTCAGGGCGCCGTGCAGAAAGAACTGCAG
CACATTGTGGGCAGCCAGCACATTAGAGCCGAGAAGGCCATGGTGGATGGCTCTTGGCTGGATCTGGCCA
AGAGAAGCAAACTGGAAGCCCAGCCTTTCGCTCACCTGACCATCAACGCCACAGATATCCCCAGCGGCTC
TCACAAGGTTTCCCTGAGCAGCTGGTATCACGACAGAGGCTGGGCCAAGATCAGCAACATGACCTTCAGC
AACGGAAAGCTGATCGTGAACCAGGACGGCTTCTACTACCTGTACGCCAACATCTGCTTCCGGCACCACG
AGACATCTGGCGACCTGGCCACAGAATACCTGCAGCTGATGGTGTACGTGACCAAGACCAGCATCAAGAT
CCCCAGCAGCCACACACTGATGAAGGGCGGCAGCACAAAGTATTGGAGCGGCAACAGCGAGTTCCACTTC
TACTCTATCAACGTCGGCGGCTTCTTCAAGCTGCGGAGCGGAGAAGAGATCAGCATCGAGGTGTCCAATC
CTAGCCTGCTGGACCCAGATCAGGATGCCACCTACTTCGGCGCCTTCAAAGTGCGGGACATCGATGGCGC
GCCGGAAGATCAAGTTGATCCAAGATTGATTGATGGCAAGGGCGGATCTCTGGAGGTGCTGTTCCAGGGA
CCAGGCGGAAGCGGCAATCCCGGCGGCGATCTGGCCCCCCAGATGCTGCGCGAGCTGCAGGAGACCAATG
CCGCCCTGCAGGACGTGCGCGAGCTGCTGCGCCACCGCGTGAAGGAGATCACCTTCCTGAAGAACACCGT
GATGGAGTGCGACGCCTGCGGTATGCAGCCCTCTAGAGGCTCCGGCTCCATCATCCCAGTTGAGGAGGAG
AACCCGGACTTCTGGAACCGCGAGGCAGCCGAGGCCCTGGGTGCCGCCAAGAAGCTGCAGCCTGCACAGA
CAGCCGCCAAGAACCTCATCATCTTCCTGGGCGATGGGATGGGGGTGTCTACGGTGACAGCTGCCAGGAT
CCTAAAAGGGCAGAAGAAGGACAAACTGGGGCCTGAGATACCCCTGGCCATGGACCGCTTCCCATATGTG
GCTCTGTCCAAGACATACAATGTAGACAAACATGTGCCAGACAGTGGAGCCACAGCCACGGCCTACCTGT
GCGGGGTCAAGGGCAACTTCCAGACCATTGGCTTGAGTGCAGCCGCCCGCTTTAACCAGTGCAACACGAC
ACGCGGCAACGAGGTCATCTCCGTGATGAATCGGGCCAAGAAAGCAGGGAAGTCAGTGGGAGTGGTAACC
ACCACACGAGTGCAGCACGCCTCGCCAGCCGGCACCTACGCCCACACGGTGAACCGCAACTGGTACTCGG
ACGCCGACGTGCCTGCCTCGGCCCGCCAGGAGGGGTGCCAGGACATCGCTACGCAGCTCATCTCCAACAT
GGACATTGACGTGATCCTAGGTGGAGGCCGAAAGTACATGTTTCGCATGGGAACCCCAGACCCTGAGTAC
CCAGATGACTACAGCCAAGGTGGGACCAGGCTGGACGGGAAGAATCTGGTGCAGGAATGGCTGGCGAAGC
GCCAGGGTGCCCGGTATGTGTGGAACCGCACTGAGCTCATGCAGGCTTCCCTGGACCCGTCTGTGACCCA
TCTCATGGGTCTCTTTGAGCCTGGAGACATGAAATACGAGATCCACCGAGACTCCACACTGGACCCCTCC
CTGATGGAGATGACAGAGGCTGCCCTGCGCCTGCTGAGCAGGAACCCCCGCGGCTTCTTCCTCTTCGTGG
AGGGTGGTCGCATCGACCATGGTCATCATGAAAGCAGGGCTTACCGGGCACTGACTGAGACGATCATGTT
CGACGACGCCATTGAGAGGGCGGGCCAGCTCACCAGCGAGGAGGACACGCTGAGCCTCGTCACTGCCGAC
CACTCCCACGTCTTCTCCTTCGGAGGCTACCCCCTGCGAGGGAGCTCCATCTTCGGGCTGGCCCCTGGCA
AGGCCCGGGACAGGAAGGCCTACACGGTCCTCCTATACGGAAACGGTCCAGGCTATGTGCTCAAGGACGG
CGCCCGGCCGGATGTTACCGAGAGCGAGAGCGGGAGCCCCGAGTATCGGCAGCAGTCAGCAGTGCCCCTG
GACGAAGAGACCCACGCAGGCGAGGACGTGGCGGTGTTCGCGCGCGGCCCGCAGGCGCACCTGGTTCACG
GCGTGCAGGAGCAGACCTTCATAGCGCACGTCATGGCCTTCGCCGCCTGCCTGGAGCCCTACACCGCCTG
CGACCTGGCGCCCCCCGCCGGCACCACCGACGCCGCGCACCCGGGTGGCGGAGGACTGAACGACATCTTC
GAGGCTCAGAAAATCGAATGGCACGAACATCACCATCACCATCACCATCACCATTAAGGCCGGCCTGTAG
TCACTGGCACAACGCGTTACCCGGTAAGCCAATCGGGTATACACGGTCGTCATACTGCAGACAGGGTTCT
TCTACTTTGCAAGATAGTCTTGAGTAGTAAAATAAATAGATAGAGAAAATCAGCCTCGACTGTGCCTTCT
AGTTGCCAGCCATCTGTTGTTTGCCCCTCCCCCGTGCCTTCCTTGACCCTGGAAGGTGCCACTCCCACTG
TCCTTTCCTAATAAAATGAGGAAATTGCATCACAACACTCAACCCTATCTCGGTCTATTCTTTTGATTTA
TAAGGGATTTTGCCGATTTCGGCCTATTGGTTAAAAAATGAGCTGATTTAACAAAAATTTAACGCGAATT
AATTCTGTGGAATGTGTGTCAGTTAGGGTGTGGAAAGTCCCCAGGCTCCCCAGCAGGCAGAAGTATGCAA
AGCATGCATCTCAATTAGTCAGCAACCAGGTGTGGAAAGTCCCCAGGCTCCCCAGCAGGCAGAAGTATGC
AAAGCATGCATCTCAATTAGTCAGCAACCATAGTCCCGCCCCTAACTCCGCCCATCCCGCCCCTAACTCC
GCCCAGTTCCGCCCATTCTCCGCCCCATGGCTGACTAATTTTTTTTATTTATGCAGAGGCCGAGGCCGCC
TCTGCCTCTGAGCTATTCCAGAAGTAGTGAGGAGGCTTTTTTGGAGGCCTAGGCTTTTGCAAAAAGCTCC
CGGGAGCTTGTATATCCATTTTCGGATCTGATCAGCACGTGTTGACAATTAATCATCGGCATAGTATATC
GGCATAGTATAATACGACAAGGTGAGGAACTAAACCATGACCGAGTACAAGCCCACGGTGCGCCTCGCCA
CCCGCGACGACGTCCCCAGGGCCGTACGCACCCTCGCCGCCGCGTTCGCCGACTACCCCGCCACGCGCCA
CACCGTCGATCCGGACCGCCACATCGAGCGGGTCACCGAGCTGCAAGAACTCTTCCTCACGCGCGTCGGG
CTCGACATCGGCAAGGTGTGGGTCGCGGACGACGGCGCCGCGGTGGCGGTCTGGACCACGCCGGAGAGCG
TCGAAGCGGGGGCGGTGTTCGCCGAGATCGGCCCGCGCATGGCCGAGTTGAGCGGTTCCCGGCTGGCCGC
GCAGCAACAGATGGAAGGCCTCCTGGCGCCGCACCGGCCCAAGGAGCCCGCGTGGTTCCTGGCCACCGTC
GGCGTCTCGCCCGACCACCAGGGCAAGGGTCTGGGCAGCGCCGTCGTGCTCCCCGGAGTGGAGGCGGCCG
AGCGCGCCGGGGTGCCCGCCTTCCTGGAGACATCCGCGCCCCGCAACCTCCCCTTCTACGAGCGGCTCGG
CTTCACCGTCACCGCCGACGTCGAGGTGCCCGAAGGACCGCGCACCTGGTGCATGACCCGCAAGCCCGGT
GCCTGACACGTGCTACGAGATTTCGATTCCACCGCCGCCTTCTATGAAAGGTTGGGCTTCGGAATCGTTT
TCCGGGACGCCGGCTGGATGATCCTCCAGCGCGGGGATCTCATGCTGGAGTTCTTCGCCCACCCCAACTT
GTTTATTGCAGCTTATAATGGTTACAAATAAAGCAATAGCATCACAAATTTCACAAATAAAGCATTTTTT
TCACTGCATTCTAGTTGTGGTTTGTCCAAACTCATCAATGTATCTTATCATGTCTGTATACCGTCGACCT
CTAGCTAGAGCTTGGCGTAATCATGGTCATTACCAATGCTTAATCAGTGAGGCACCTATCTCAGCGATCT
GTCTATTTCGTTCATCCATAGTTGCCTGACTCCCCGTCGTGTAGATAACTACGATACGGGAGGGCTTACC
ATCTGGCCCCAGCGCTGCGATGATACCGCGAGAACCACGCTCACCGGCTCCGGATTTATCAGCAATAAAC
CAGCCAGCCGGAAGGGCCGAGCGCAGAAGTGGTCCTGCAACTTTATCCGCCTCCATCCAGTCTATTAATT
GTTGCCGGGAAGCTAGAGTAAGTAGTTCGCCAGTTAATAGTTTGCGCAACGTTGTTGCCATCGCTACAGG
CATCGTGGTGTCACGCTCGTCGTTTGGTATGGCTTCATTCAGCTCCGGTTCCCAACGATCAAGGCGAGTT
ACATGATCCCCCATGTTGTGCAAAAAAGCGGTTAGCTCCTTCGGTCCTCCGATCGTTGTCAGAAGTAAGT
TGGCCGCAGTGTTATCACTCATGGTTATGGCAGCACTGCATAATTCTCTTACTGTCATGCCATCCGTAAG
ATGCTTTTCTGTGACTGGTGAGTACTCAACCAAGTCATTCTGAGAATAGTGTATGCGGCGACCGAGTTGC
TCTTGCCCGGCGTCAATACGGGATAATACCGCGCCACATAGCAGAACTTTAAAAGTGCTCATCATTGGAA
AACGTTCTTCGGGGCGAAAACTCTCAAGGATCTTACCGCTGTTGAGATCCAGTTCGATGTAACCCACTCG
TGCACCCAACTGATCTTCAGCATCTTTTACTTTCACCAGCGTTTCTGGGTGAGCAAAAACAGGAAGGCAA
AATGCCGCAAAAAAGGGAATAAGGGCGACACGGAAATGTTGAATACTCATATTCTTCCTT
