>Addgene plasmid #157264 | pD649-HAsp-TNFSF11-COMP5AP-AviTag-9xHis | depositor partial sequence | sequence record 303638 | insert (extracellular domain)
TACTTTAGAGCCCAGATGGACCCCAACAGAATCAGCGAGGATGGCACCCACTGCATCTACAGAATCCTGA
GACTGCACGAGAACGCCGACTTCCAGGACACCACACTGGAAAGCCAGGATACCAAGCTGATCCCCGACAG
CTGCAGACGGATCAAACAGGCTTTTCAGGGCGCCGTGCAGAAAGAACTGCAGCACATTGTGGGCAGCCAG
CACATTAGAGCCGAGAAGGCCATGGTGGATGGCTCTTGGCTGGATCTGGCCAAGAGAAGCAAACTGGAAG
CCCAGCCTTTCGCTCACCTGACCATCAACGCCACAGATATCCCCAGCGGCTCTCACAAGGTTTCCCTGAG
CAGCTGGTATCACGACAGAGGCTGGGCCAAGATCAGCAACATGACCTTCAGCAACGGAAAGCTGATCGTG
AACCAGGACGGCTTCTACTACCTGTACGCCAACATCTGCTTCCGGCACCACGAGACATCTGGCGACCTGG
CCACAGAATACCTGCAGCTGATGGTGTACGTGACCAAGACCAGCATCAAGATCCCCAGCAGCCACACACT
GATGAAGGGCGGCAGCACAAAGTATTGGAGCGGCAACAGCGAGTTCCACTTCTACTCTATCAACGTCGGC
GGCTTCTTCAAGCTGCGGAGCGGAGAAGAGATCAGCATCGAGGTGTCCAATCCTAGCCTGCTGGACCCAG
ATCAGGATGCCACCTACTTCGGCGCCTTCAAAGTGCGGGACATCGAT
